>Addgene plasmid #100674 | YCe1762 HC_Kan_SV40p_p14 | depositor full sequence | sequence record 189597 | YCe1762 HC_Kan_SV40p_p14 sequence 2193 bps
TCTGCTATGGAGGTCAGGTATGATTTAAATGGTCAGTATTGAGCGATATCTAGAGAATTCGTCACGTCTC
GCTACGTGTGTCAGTTAGGGTGTGGAAAGTCCCCAGGCTCCCCAGCAGGCAGAAGTATGCAAAGCATGCA
TCTCAATTAGTCAGCAACCAGGTGTGGAAAGTCCCCAGGCTCCCCAGCAGGCAGAAGTATGCAAAGCATG
CATCTCAATTAGTCAGCAACCATAGTCCCGCCCCTAACTCCGCCCATCCCGCCCCTAACTCCGCCCAGTT
CCGCCCATTCTCCGCCCCATGGCTGACTAATTTTTTTTATTTATGCAGAGGCCGAGGCCGCCTCTGCCTC
TGAGCTATTCCAGAAGTAGTGAGGAGGCTTTTTTGGAGGCCTAGGCTTTTGCAAAAAGCTCCCGGGAGCT
TGTATATCCATTTTCGGATCTGATCAAGAGACAGGGCAACGAGACGAAAACGAATTCAAGCTTGATATCA
TTCAGGACGAGCCTCAGACTCCAGCGTAACTGGACTGCAATCAACTCACTGGCTCACCTTCACGGGTGGG
CCTTTCTTCGGTAGAAAATCAAAGGATCTTCTTGAGATCCTTTTTTTCTGCGCGTAATCTGCTGCTTGCA
AACAAAAAAACCACCGCTACCAGCGGTGGTTTGTTTGCCGGATCAAGAGCTACCAACTCTTTTTCCGAGG
TAACTGGCTTCAGCAGAGCGCAGATACCAAATACTGTTCTTCTAGTGTAGCCGTAGTTAGGCCACCACTT
CAAGAACTCTGTAGCACCGCCTACATACCTCGCTCTGCTAATCCTGTTACCAGTGGCTGCTGCCAGTGGC
GATAAGTCGTGTCTTACCGGGTTGGACTCAAGACGATAGTTACCGGATAAGGCGCAGCGGTCGGGCTGAA
CGGGGGGTTCGTGCACACAGCCCAGCTTGGAGCGAACGACCTACACCGAACTGAGATACCTACAGCGTGA
GCTATGAGAAAGCGCCACGCTTCCCGAAGGGAGAAAGGCGGACAGGTATCCGGTAAGCGGCAGGGTCGGA
ACAGGAGAGCGCACGAGGGAGCTTCCAGGGGGAAACGCCTGGTATCTTTATAGTCCTGTCGGGTTTCGCC
ACCTCTGACTTGAGCATCGATTTTTGTGATGCTCGTCAGGGGGGCGGAGCCTATGGAAAAACGCCAGCAA
CGCAGAAAGGCCCACCCGAAGGTGAGCCAGGTGATTACATTTGGGCCCTCATTAGAAAAACTCATCGAGC
ATCAAGTGAAACTGCAATTTATTCATATCAGGATTATCAATACCATATTTTTGAAAAAGCCGTTTCTGTA
ATGAAGGAGAAAACTCACCGAGGCAGTTCCATAGGATGGCAAGATCCTGGTATCGGTCTGCGATTCCGAC
TCGTCCAACATCAATACAACCTATTAATTTCCCCTCGTCAAAAATAAGGTTATCAAGTGAGAAATCACCA
TGAGTGACGACTGAATCCGGTGAGAATGGCAAAAGCTTATGCATTTCTTTCCAGACTTGTTCAACAGGCC
AGCCATTACGCTCGTCATCAAAATCACTCGCACCAACCAAACCGTTATTCATTCGTGATTGCGCCTGAGC
GAGACGAAATACGCGATCGCCGTTAAAAGGACAATTACAAACAGGAATCGAATGCAACCGGCGCAGGAAC
ACTGCCAGCGCATCAACAATATTTTCACCTGAATCAGGATATTCTTCTAATACCTGGAATGCTGTTTTCC
CTGGGATCGCAGTGGTGAGTAACCATGCATCATCAGGAGTACGGATAAAATGCTTGATGGTCGGAAGAGG
CATAAATTCCGTCAGCCAGTTTAGCCTGACCATCTCATCTGTAACATCATTGGCAACGCTACCTTTGCCA
TGTTTCAGAAACAACTCTGGCGCATCGGGCTTCCCATACAATCGATAGATTGTCGCACCTGATTGCCCGA
CATTATCGCGAGCCCATTTATACCCATATAAATCAGCATCCATGTTGGAATTTAATCGCGGCCTCGAGCA
AGACGTTTCCCGTTGAATATGGCTCATTTTAGCTTCCTTAGCTCCTGAAAATCTCGATAACTCAAAAAAT
ACGCCCGGTAGTGATCTTATTTCATTATGGTGAAAGTTGGAACCTCTTACGTGCCGATCAAGTCAAAAGC
CTCCGGTCGGAGGCTTTTGACTT
Features (pLannotate 1.2.2; 7 found; start..end, strand, type, name):
     76..405     +  promoter       SV40 promoter: SV40 enhancer and early promoter
    541..570     +  terminator     T3Te terminator: phage T3 early transcription terminator
    592..1179    +  rep_origin     ori: high-copy-number ColE1/pMB1/pBR322/pUC origin of replication
   1191..1218    -  terminator     T7Te terminator: phage T7 early transcription terminator
   1242..2057    -  CDS            KanR: aminoglycoside phosphotransferase; aph(3')-Ia; confers resistance to kanamycin in bacteria or G418 (Geneticin®) in eukaryotes
   2058..2160    -  promoter       cat promoter: promoter of the E. coli cat gene encoding chloramphenicol acetyltransferase
   2161..2192    -  terminator     tonB terminator: bidirectional E. coli tonB-P14 transcription terminator
