>Addgene plasmid #100674 | YCe1762 HC_Kan_SV40p_p14 | addgene full sequence | sequence record 192880 | Addgene NGS Result
AATCATACCTGACCTCCATAGCAGAAAGTCAAAAGCCTCCGACCGGAGGCTTTTGACTTGATCGGCACGT
AAGAGGTTCCAACTTTCACCATAATGAAATAAGATCACTACCGGGCGTATTTTTTGAGTTATCGAGATTT
TCAGGAGCTAAGGAAGCTAAAATGAGCCATATTCAACGGGAAACGTCTTGCTCGAGGCCGCGATTAAATT
CCAACATGGATGCTGATTTATATGGGTATAAATGGGCTCGCGATAATGTCGGGCAATCAGGTGCGACAAT
CTATCGATTGTATGGGAAGCCCGATGCGCCAGAGTTGTTTCTGAAACATGGCAAAGGTAGCGTTGCCAAT
GATGTTACAGATGAGATGGTCAGGCTAAACTGGCTGACGGAATTTATGCCTCTTCCGACCATCAAGCATT
TTATCCGTACTCCTGATGATGCATGGTTACTCACCACTGCGATCCCAGGGAAAACAGCATTCCAGGTATT
AGAAGAATATCCTGATTCAGGTGAAAATATTGTTGATGCGCTGGCAGTGTTCCTGCGCCGGTTGCATTCG
ATTCCTGTTTGTAATTGTCCTTTTAACGGCGATCGCGTATTTCGTCTCGCTCAGGCGCAATCACGAATGA
ATAACGGTTTGGTTGGTGCGAGTGATTTTGATGACGAGCGTAATGGCTGGCCTGTTGAACAAGTCTGGAA
AGAAATGCATAAGCTTTTGCCATTCTCACCGGATTCAGTCGTCACTCATGGTGATTTCTCACTTGATAAC
CTTATTTTTGACGAGGGGAAATTAATAGGTTGTATTGATGTTGGACGAGTCGGAATCGCAGACCGATACC
AGGATCTTGCCATCCTATGGAACTGCCTCGGTGAGTTTTCTCCTTCATTACAGAAACGGCTTTTTCAAAA
ATATGGTATTGATAATCCTGATATGAATAAATTGCAGTTTCACTTGATGCTCGATGAGTTTTTCTGAGGG
CCCAAATGTAATCACCTGGCTCACCTTCGGGTGGGCCTTTCTGCGTTGCTGGCGTTTTTCCATAGGCTCC
GCCCCCCTGACGAGCATCACAAAAATCGATGCTCAAGTCAGAGGTGGCGAAACCCGACAGGACTATAAAG
ATACCAGGCGTTTCCCCCTGGAAGCTCCCTCGTGCGCTCTCCTGTTCCGACCCTGCCGCTTACCGGATAC
CTGTCCGCCTTTCTCCCTTCGGGAAGCGTGGCGCTTTCTCATAGCTCACGCTGTAGGTATCTCAGTTCGG
TGTAGGTCGTTCGCTCCAAGCTGGGCTGTGTGCACGAACCCCCCGTTCAGCCCGACCGCTGCGCCTTATC
CGGTAACTATCGTCTTGAGTCCAACCCGGTAAGACACGACTTATCGCCACTGGCAGCAGCCACTGGTAAC
AGGATTAGCAGAGCGAGGTATGTAGGCGGTGCTACAGAGTTCTTGAAGTGGTGGCCTAACTACGGCTACA
CTAGAAGAACAGTATTTGGTATCTGCGCTCTGCTGAAGCCAGTTACCTCGGAAAAAGAGTTGGTAGCTCT
TGATCCGGCAAACAAACCACCGCTGGTAGCGGTGGTTTTTTTGTTTGCAAGCAGCAGATTACGCGCAGAA
AAAAAGGATCTCAAGAAGATCCTTTGATTTTCTACCGAAGAAAGGCCCACCCGTGAAGGTGAGCCAGTGA
GTTGATTGCAGTCCAGTTACGCTGGAGTCTGAGGCTCGTCCTGAATGATATCAAGCTTGAATTCGTTTCG
TCTCGTTGCCCTGTCTCTTGATCAGATCCGAAAATGGATATACAAGCTCCCGGGAGCTTTTTGCAAAAGC
CTAGGCCTCCAAAAAAGCCTCCTCACTACTTCTGGAATAGCTCAGAGGCAGAGGCGGCCTCGGCCTCTGC
ATAAATAAAAAAAATTAGTCAGCCATGGGGCGGAGAATGGGCGGAACTGGGCGGAGTTAGGGGCGGGATG
GGCGGAGTTAGGGGCGGGACTATGGTTGCTGACTAATTGAGATGCATGCTTTGCATACTTCTGCCTGCTG
GGGAGCCTGGGGACTTTCCACACCTGGTTGCTGACTAATTGAGATGCATGCTTTGCATACTTCTGCCTGC
TGGGGAGCCTGGGGACTTTCCACACCCTAACTGACACACGTAGCGAGACGTGACGAATTCTCTAGATATC
GCTCAATACTGACCATTTA
Features (pLannotate 1.2.2; 7 found; start..end, strand, type, name):
     27..58      +  terminator     tonB terminator: bidirectional E. coli tonB-P14 transcription terminator
     59..161     +  promoter       cat promoter: promoter of the E. coli cat gene encoding chloramphenicol acetyltransferase
    162..975     +  CDS            KanR (fragment): aminoglycoside phosphotransferase; aph(3')-Ia; confers resistance to kanamycin in bacteria or G418 (Geneticin®) in eukaryotes
    998..1025    +  terminator     T7Te terminator: phage T7 early transcription terminator
   1037..1624    -  rep_origin     ori: high-copy-number ColE1/pMB1/pBR322/pUC origin of replication
   1646..1675    -  terminator     T3Te terminator: phage T3 early transcription terminator
   1810..2139    -  promoter       SV40 promoter: SV40 enhancer and early promoter
