[The description below was written by a language model from this plasmid's Addgene catalogue record and pLannotate feature annotations shown in this document.]
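Description:
YCe1762 HC_Kan_SV40p_p14 is a small (about 2.2 kb) synthetic-biology part plasmid from the EMMA (Extensible Mammalian Modular Assembly) toolkit, built in the pSMART HC_Kan backbone. It is a storage and donor vector for a single regulatory part, not an expression construct in its own right. It is propagated in E. coli from a high-copy ColE1/pUC-type origin of replication. Selection is with kanamycin, through an aph(3')-Ia aminoglycoside phosphotransferase gene driven by the E. coli cat promoter. The backbone carries the tonB, T7 early and T3 early transcription terminators around the resistance cassette and origin. These insulate the cloned insert from read-through transcription arising in the vector, and the reverse.

The payload is the SV40 enhancer and early promoter, a roughly 330 bp viral element that drives constitutive transcription in a broad range of mammalian cells. No coding sequence, tag, reporter or polyadenylation signal is annotated downstream of it, as expected for a promoter-only part. The record assigns it to position 14 of the EMMA assembly scheme, in the constitutive promoter category, so it is meant to be combined with parts from the other positions to build custom mammalian expression vectors. The record lists restriction-enzyme cloning but does not identify the flanking sites, and it does not state which part the promoter is meant to drive in the final assembly. The depositor sequence and the repository's sequencing result show the same seven features in the same relative arrangement, in opposite orientation. They differ by only a few nucleotides in length, and the kanamycin gene is called as a fragment in the sequencing result.
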