Addgene plasmid #100674: YCe1762 HC_Kan_SV40p_p14
Purpose: part designed to occupy position 14 of EMMA. Functional category: Constitutional promoter
Depositing lab: Yizhi Cai. Depositing organization: University of Edinburgh. Publication: EMMA: An Extensible Mammalian Modular Assembly Toolkit for the Rapid Design and Production of Diverse Expression Vectors. Martella A, Matjusaitis M, Auxillos J, Pollard SM, Cai Y. ACS Synth Biol. 2017 Apr 24. doi: 10.1021/acssynbio.7b00016. PubMed 28418644.
Backbone
  Vector backbone: pSMART HC_Kan
  Vector type: Synthetic Biology
Growth in bacteria
  Bacterial resistance: Kanamycin, 50 μg/mL
  Growth temperature: 37°C
  Growth strain: DH5alpha
  Copy number: High Copy
Gene/Insert
  Gene/Insert name: SV40 promoter
  Cloning method: Restriction Enzyme; 5′ cloning site Unknown (unknown if destroyed); 3′ cloning site Unknown (unknown if destroyed)
Terms and licenses: Academic/Nonprofit Terms; Industry Terms: Not Available to Industry
Depositor comments: SV40 constitutive promoter
How to cite: YCe1762 HC_Kan_SV40p_p14 was a gift from Yizhi Cai (Addgene plasmid # 100674 ; http://n2t.net/addgene:100674 ; RRID:Addgene_100674)
